Addgene plasmid #247163: pIVT_goldDn29-P2A-GFP
Purpose: In vitro transcription of human codon optimized engineered goldDn29-P2A-GFP
Depositing lab: Patrick Hsu. Depositing organization: Arc Institute. Publication: Site-specific DNA insertion into the human genome with engineered recombinases. Fanton A, Bartie LJ, Martins JQ, Tran VQ, Goudy L, Kernick C, Durrant MG, Wei J, Armour-Garb Z, Pawluk A, Konermann S, Marson A, Gilbert LA, Roth TL, Hsu PD. Nat Biotechnol. 2025 Nov 6. doi: 10.1038/s41587-025-02895-3. PubMed 41199024.
Backbone
  Vector backbone: pJY364
  Vector type: In Vitro Transcription
Growth in bacteria
  Bacterial resistance: Ampicillin, 100 μg/mL
  Growth temperature: 37°C
  Growth strain: DH5alpha
  Copy number: High Copy
Gene/Insert
  Gene/Insert name: goldDn29-P2A-GFP
  Species: Synthetic
  Mutation: M6I/E70G/A224P/G227V/Q332K/N341K/L393P/D503N
  Promoter: mutated T7
  Tag / fusion protein: 6xHis (C terminal on insert)
  Cloning method: Gibson Cloning
Terms and licenses: Academic/Nonprofit Terms; Industry Terms: Not Available to Industry
Depositor comments: Please visit https://doi.org/10.1101/2024.11.01.621560 for bioRxiv preprint. The depositor confirms that discrepancies between the depositor's sequence and Addgene's sequences have no functional consequences.
How to cite: pIVT_goldDn29-P2A-GFP was a gift from Patrick Hsu (Addgene plasmid # 247163 ; http://n2t.net/addgene:247163 ; RRID:Addgene_247163)
