[The description below was written by a language model from this plasmid's Addgene catalogue record and pLannotate feature annotations shown in this document.]
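Description:
pIVT_goldDn29-P2A-GFP is a bacterial plasmid of about 5.2 kb, built on the pJY364 backbone, that serves as a template for in vitro transcription rather than for direct expression in cells. It is maintained in E. coli at high copy through a ColE1/pUC-type origin and selected with ampicillin via the β-lactamase (AmpR) gene and its native promoter. The annotation also picks up remnants of standard cloning-vector sequence (a lacI fragment, CAP binding site, lac promoter and operator, a pBluescript MCS fragment and a bom fragment). Very short matches to the SV40 and tight TRE promoters are only about 20 nt long and are unlikely to be functional elements.

The payload is a synthetic, human codon-optimized open reading frame encoding goldDn29, an engineered variant of the Dn29 recombinase carrying eight substitutions (M6I, E70G, A224P, G227V, Q332K, N341K, L393P, D503N), joined through a P2A self-cleaving peptide to GFP. The catalogue lists a C-terminal 6xHis tag on the insert. P2A-mediated ribosome skipping yields the recombinase and the fluorescent protein as separate polypeptides from one transcript, so GFP reports delivery and translation of the mRNA. Transcription is driven by a mutated T7 promoter according to the record. The automated feature table identifies only EGFP, on the reverse strand, and leaves the roughly 1.7 kb region upstream of it unannotated. That region is presumably where the recombinase, P2A and T7 promoter lie. The nature of the T7 mutation, and any UTRs or poly(A) tract, are not stated.

The associated work concerns site-specific DNA insertion into the human genome with engineered recombinases, so the plasmid is used to produce recombinase mRNA for delivery into human cells.
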