Features (pLannotate 1.2.2; 12 found; start..end, strand, type, name):
      1..589     +  rep_origin     ori: high-copy-number ColE1/pMB1/pBR322/pUC origin of replication
    772..864     +  CDS            lacI (fragment): lac repressor; lacI; The lac repressor binds to the lac operator to inhibit transcription in E. coli. This inhibition can be relieved by adding lactose or isopropyl-β-D-thiogalactopyranoside (IPTG).
    877..898     +  protein_bind   CAP binding site: CAP binding activates transcription in the presence of cAMP. E. coli catabolite activator protein
    913..943     +  promoter       lac promoter: promoter for the E. coli lac operon
    951..967     +  protein_bind   lac operator: The lac repressor binds to the lac operator to inhibit transcription in E. coli. This inhibition can be relieved by adding lactose or isopropyl-β-D-thiogalactopyranoside (IPTG). lac repressor encoded by lacI
   1016..1032    -  misc_feature   MCS (fragment): pBluescript multiple cloning site
   1037..1058    -  promoter       SV40 promoter (fragment): SV40 enhancer and early promoter
   1318..2034    -  CDS            EGFP: the original enhanced GFP (Yang et al., 1996) mammalian codon-optimized
   3763..3782    -  promoter       tight TRE promoter (fragment): Tet-responsive promoter PTight, consisting of seven tet operator sequences followed by the minimal CMV promoter
   3938..3982    +  misc_feature   bom (fragment): basis of mobility region from pBR322
   4053..4157    +  promoter       AmpR promoter: bla
   4158..5018    +  CDS            AmpR: β-lactamase; bla; confers resistance to ampicillin, carbenicillin, and related antibiotics
>Addgene plasmid #247163 | pIVT_goldDn29-P2A-GFP | addgene full sequence | sequence record 492675 | Addgene NGS Result
TTGAGATCCTTTTTTTCTGCGCGTAATCTGCTGCTTGCAAACAAAAAAACCACCGCTACCAGCGGTGGTT
TGTTTGCCGGATCAAGAGCTACCAACTCTTTTTCCGAAGGTAACTGGCTTCAGCAGAGCGCAGATACCAA
ATACTGTTCTTCTAGTGTAGCCGTAGTTAGGCCACCACTTCAAGAACTCTGTAGCACCGCCTACATACCT
CGCTCTGCTAATCCTGTTACCAGTGGCTGCTGCCAGTGGCGATAAGTCGTGTCTTACCGGGTTGGACTCA
AGACGATAGTTACCGGATAAGGCGCAGCGGTCGGGCTGAACGGGGGGTTCGTGCACACAGCCCAGCTTGG
AGCGAACGACCTACACCGAACTGAGATACCTACAGCGTGAGCTATGAGAAAGCGCCACGCTTCCCGAAGG
GAGAAAGGCGGACAGGTATCCGGTAAGCGGCAGGGTCGGAACAGGAGAGCGCACGAGGGAGCTTCCAGGG
GGAAACGCCTGGTATCTTTATAGTCCTGTCGGGTTTCGCCACCTCTGACTTGAGCGTCGATTTTTGTGAT
GCTCGTCAGGGGGGCGGAGCCTATGGAAAAACGCCAGCAACGCGGCCTTTTTACGGTTCCTGGCCTTTTG
CTGGCCTTTTGCTCACATGTTCTTTCCTGCGTTATCCCCTGATTCTGTGGATAACCGTATTACCGCCTTT
GAGTGAGCTGATACCGCTCGCCGCAGCCGAACGACCGAGCGCAGCGAGTCAGTGAGCGAGGAAGCGGAAG
AGCGCCCAATACGCAAACCGCCTCTCCCCGCGCGTTGGCCGATTCATTAATGCAGCTGGCACGACAGGTT
TCCCGACTGGAAAGCGGGCAGTGAGCGCAACGCAATTAATGTGAGTTAGCTCACTCATTAGGCACCCTAG
GCTTTACACTTTATGCTTCCGGCTCGTATGTTGTGTGGAATTGTGAGCGGATAACAATTTCACACAGGAA
ACAGCTATGACCATGATTACGCCAAGCTCTAGCTAGAGGTCGACGGTATCGAGCCCCAGCTGGTTCTTTC
CGCCTCAGAAGGAAGACGAATTCGAAGACTTTTTTTTTTTTTTTTTTTTTTTTTTTTTTTTTTTTTTTTT
TTTTTTTTTTTTTTTTTTTTTTTTTTTTTTTTTTTTTTTWWWWTTTTTTTTTTTTTTTTTTTTTTTTTTT
TTTTTTTTTTTTTTTTTTTTTTTTTTTTTTTTTTCTTCCTACTCAGGCTTTATTCAAAGACCAAGAGGTA
CAGGTGCAAGGGAGAGAAGAAGGGCATGGCCAGAAGGCAAGCCCCGCAGAAGGCAGCTTACTTGTACAGC
TCGTCCATGCCGAGAGTGATCCCGGCGGCGGTCACGAACTCCAGCAGGACCATGTGATCGCGCTTCTCGT
TGGGGTCTTTGCTCAGGGCGGACTGGGTGCTCAGGTAGTGGTTGTCGGGCAGCAGCACGGGGCCGTCGCC
GATGGGGGTGTTCTGCTGGTAGTGGTCGGCGAGCTGCACGCTGCCGTCCTCGATGTTGTGGCGGATCTTG
AAGTTCACCTTGATGCCGTTCTTCTGCTTGTCGGCCATGATATAGACGTTGTGGCTGTTGTAGTTGTACT
CCAGCTTGTGCCCCAGGATGTTGCCGTCCTCCTTGAAGTCGATGCCCTTCAGCTCGATGCGGTTCACCAG
GGTGTCGCCCTCGAACTTCACCTCGGCGCGGGTCTTGTAGTTGCCGTCGTCCTTGAAGAAGATGGTGCGC
TCCTGGACGTAGCCTTCGGGCATGGCGGACTTGAAGAAGTCGTGCTGCTTCATGTGGTCGGGGTAGCGGC
TGAAGCACTGCACGCCGTAGGTCAGGGTGGTCACGAGGGTGGGCCAGGGCACGGGCAGCTTGCCGGTGGT
GCAGATGAACTTCAGGGTCAGCTTGCCGTAGGTGGCATCGCCCTCGCCCTCGCCGGACACGCTGAACTTG
TGGCCGTTTACGTCGCCGTCCAGCTCGACCAGGATGGGCACCACCCCGGTGAACAGCTCCTCGCCCTTGC
TCACTGGGCCAGGATTCTCCTCGACGTCACCGCATGTTAGCAGACTTCCTCTGCCCTCTCCACTGCCGCT
AGCGTGGTGGTGGTGATGGTGACCGCCGCTGTTGATCTGAGGCAGCTTAGGATAAAGCACCAAGGTGAAG
TCATCGTTTCTCTGGTGCTTTTCTTTTCTGTAAACAGCGTAGTCCAGCACGCTCTTCAGCAGGTTGTTCT
TCTTGGCAGGGTCCTGGGTCTTGTAGTACAGTTCAAGCACGTTCTCGACTGTGGGGATGATATCCTTCTT
CACTTTGTTCCGCTGCACCTCCTCGGCCAGAGCCTTCTCGGCGTCGTGGATGGCCTTCTTGGTATCATCG
ATGCGTTCAGCCAGGATGTTGCTTCTTTCCAGGAATGTATCGATGCTGTACACGCCCTTCTCCAGCAGAT
TGTGCAGGTTGTCCTTCTGCTTGTACAGGTCATTCAGTTCCTTCTCCAGCCGGTGGGGGGCTTTCTGTCT
CAGGTCCACGCTGTCGTCGTTCACCTTGGGTCTCTGATGTTTGAACCAATCGGCCTTGTACTGTGCCAGC
AGCTGGTGCAGGCCTTGGATAATTTTGCTTTCCACGTACTCGAATCTGCTAGACTTGTTGGTACAGTATC
TTTTGTAGCAGATCAGGTGGGGGTGGCGCTTGTGGGTGTAAGGTCTATACACCATGCTGCTACCACAAAT
CCCGCACTTGACCAGTCCGGCCAGGGGGTTAGTGATGCCGTTCTGGATCTGATAGGGCACGTGGTACTTC
CGCTCCAGGATCTCTTGGGCCTTCAGGTAGGTTTCCATGGACACCAGAGGTTCGTGCTTGCCCTCCACGT
CGATCCATTGTTCCTTGGGCCGCATCCGGACATCCTTTTTTTTGCCTGGTGTGATAGATTTTTTTTCCTC
CTTCTTCCGCCACTGGATTCTGCCGGCGTACACGGCATTCTTCAAGATAGACAACACGGTGGAGACCTTC
CAGGGGATGCCTGTAGGGCTCTTGCAGAACTTGTTCAGCTCGTTGGCGATCTTGCTGGCGCCCATCCGCA
CGTTAGGATCGTCGTGGGTGTACCAGTCAAAGATCATCTTCACGATAGGGGCCTGCTCAGGGTGAGGAAT
CAGGTACCGCTCCTTGTTGTTTTTCTCGATGATGTAGCCGTAAGGTGGTCTTGGAGCGATGTAATTTCCC
TCCTCAACTGTGGCCACTCTGCCCCGCTGCAGTCTTCTGGTGATAAACTTGAATTCCCGCCTGGCCATGA
AGGCGCCAAACTCGGCGTATTCCTCGTCGAACTCGTTGTTCAGGTCGTATGTTTTCAGAGGGGTGATGAT
CTTGGTGTTGCTATTCTTGAAGGCCTCCAGGATAATGCCCTGCTCCTTGGTATTGCCTCTGCCCAGTCTG
TCGATGTCCATGCACAGCACAGCGTCGTACAGTCCCTCTTCCACCCCCTTCAGTGTCTCCAGCATCTCAG
GTCTGTGGATCAGAGACTCGCCGCTGATGCCCACTTCCTCTCTGATCTTCACGATGTTCAGATTTCTTTC
TTTGGCCAGCTTCAGCAGGATGTTTCTATGTTTAGCCAGGGTTTCGCCCTCGCCCCTGGCCTCAGCTTCC
AGATCGGCTCTGGACTTTCTAAGGTGTATGAGCACCCGTTCCATTCTTATATTTCTTCTTACTCTTCTTT
TCTCTCTTATTTCCTTATAGTGTGTCGTATTAGCGGCCGCGGATCTCTAGCGGATCTGACGGTTCACTAA
ACCAACGCGTATATCTGGCCCGTACATCGCGAAGCAGCGCAAAACGCCTAACCCTAAGCAGATTCTTCAT
GCAATTGTCGGTCAAGCCTTGCCTTGTTGTAGCTTAAATTTTGCTCGCGCACTACTCAGCGACCTCCAAC
ACACAAGCAGGGAGCAGATACTGGCTTAACTATGCGGCATCAGAGCAGATTGTACTGAGAGTCGACCCTA
GGGGATCGGGAGATCGATCTCCCGATCCGTCGACGTCAGGTGGCACTTTTCGGGGAAATGTGCGCGGAAC
CCCTATTTGTTTATTTTTCTAAATACATTCAAATATGTATCCGCTCATGAGACAATAACCCTGATAAATG
CTTCAATAATATTGAAAAAGGAAGAGTATGAGTATTCAACATTTCCGTGTCGCCCTTATTCCCTTTTTTG
CGGCATTTTGCCTTCCTGTTTTTGCTCACCCAGAAACGCTGGTGAAAGTAAAAGATGCTGAAGATCAGTT
GGGTGCACGAGTGGGTTACATCGAACTGGATCTCAACAGCGGTAAGATCCTTGAGAGTTTTCGCCCCGAA
GAACGTTTTCCAATGATGAGCACTTTTAAAGTTCTGCTATGTGGCGCGGTATTATCCCGTATTGACGCCG
GGCAAGAGCAACTCGGTCGCCGCATACACTATTCTCAGAATGACTTGGTTGAGTACTCACCAGTCACAGA
AAAGCATCTTACGGATGGCATGACAGTAAGAGAATTATGCAGTGCTGCCATAACCATGAGTGATAACACT
GCGGCCAACTTACTTCTGACAACGATCGGAGGACCGAAGGAGCTAACCGCTTTTTTGCACAACATGGGGG
ATCATGTAACTCGCCTTGATCGTTGGGAACCGGAGCTGAATGAAGCCATACCAAACGACGAGCGTGACAC
CACGATGCCTGTAGCAATGGCAACAACGTTGCGCAAACTATTAACTGGCGAACTACTTACTCTAGCTTCC
CGGCAACAATTAATAGACTGGATGGAGGCGGATAAAGTTGCAGGACCACTTCTGCGCTCGGCCCTTCCGG
CTGGCTGGTTTATTGCTGATAAATCTGGAGCCGGTGAGCGTGGGTCTCGCGGTATCATTGCAGCACTGGG
GCCAGATGGTAAGCCCTCCCGTATCGTAGTTATCTACACGACGGGGAGTCAGGCAACTATGGATGAACGA
AATAGACAGATCGCTGAGATAGGTGCCTCACTGATTAAGCATTGGTAACTGTCAGACCAAGTTTACTCAT
ATATACTTTAGATTGATTTAAAACTTCATTTTTAATTTAAAAGGATCTAGGTGAAGATCCTTTTTGATAA
TCTCATGACCAAAATCCCTTAACGTGAGTTTTCGTTCCACTGAGCGTCAGACCCCGTAGAAAAGATCAAA
GGATCTTC
